>Addgene plasmid #56167 | mCardinal-MannII-N-10 | depositor partial sequence | sequence record 87066 | insert sequence
CCGCTAGCGCCACCATGAAGTTAAGTCGCCAGTTCACCGTGTTTGGCAGCGCGATCTTCTGCGTCGTAAT
CTTCTCACTCTACCTGATGCTGGACAGGGGTCACTTGGACTACCCTCGGGGCCCGCGCCAGGAGGGCTCC
TTTCCGCAGGGCCAGCTTTCAATATTGCAAGAAAAGATTGACCATTTGGAGCGTTTGCTCGCTGAGAACA
ACGAGATCATCTCAAATATCAGAGACTCAGTCATCAACCTGAGCGAGTCTGTGGAGGACGGCCCGCGGGG
GTCACCAGGCAACGCCAGCCAAGGCTCCATCCACCTCCACTCGCCACAGTTGGCCCTGCAGGCTGACCCC
AGCTCCGGATCGGATCCACCGGTCGCCACC
[732 nt withheld, positions 381-1112]
TAAGCGGCCGCGACTCTAGATCATAATCAGCCATACCAC
