>Addgene plasmid #56167 | mCardinal-MannII-N-10 | addgene partial sequence | sequence record 122937 | mKate2-TurboRFP-R 5'-TGAAGTGGTGGTTGTTCACG-3'
TGTGCATGTTCTCCTTGATCAGCTCCTCGCCCTTGCTCACCATGGTGGCGACCGGTGGATCCGATCCGGA
GCTGGGGTCAGCCTGCAGGGCCAACTGTGGCGAGTGGAGGTGGATGGAGCCTTGGCTGGCGTTGCCTGGT
GACCCCCGCGGGCCGTCCTCCACAGACTCGCTCAGGTTGATGACTGAGTCTCTGATATTTGAGATGATCT
CGTTGTTCTCAGCGAGCAAACGCTCCAAATGGTCAATCTTTTCTTGCAATATTGAAAGCTGGCCCTGCGG
AAAGGAGCCCTCCTGGCGCGGGCCCCGAGGGTAGTCCAAGTGACCCCTGTCCAGCATCAGGTAGAGTGAG
AAGATTACGACGCAGAAGATCGCGCTGCCAAACACGGTGAACTGGCGACTTAACTTCATGGTGGCGCTAG
CGGATCTGACGGTTCACTAAACCAGCTCTGCTTATATAGACCTCCCACCGTACACGCCTACCGCCCATTT
GCGTCAATGGGGCGGAGTTGTTACGACATTTTGGAAAGTCCCGTTGATTTTGGTGCCAAAACAAACTCCC
ATTGACGTCAATGGGGTGGAGACTTGGAAATCCCCGTGAGTCAAACCGCTATCCACGCCCATTGATGTAC
TGCCAAAACCGCATCACCATGGTAATAGCGATGACTAATACGTAGATGTACTGCCAAGTAGGAAAGTCCC
ATAAGGTCATGTACTGGGCATAATGCCAGGCGGGCCATTTACCGTCATTGACGTCAATAGGGGGCGTACT
TGGCATATGATACACTTGATGTACTGCCAA
