[The description below was written by a language model from this plasmid's Addgene catalogue record.]
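Description:
mCardinal-MannII-N-10 is a mammalian expression plasmid built on the mCardinal-N1 backbone (about 4.75 kb without the insert), designed to label the Golgi apparatus with a far-red fluorescent protein. It is maintained in E. coli as a high-copy plasmid under kanamycin selection, and it carries a neomycin resistance marker so that transfected mammalian cells can be selected with G418 to derive stable lines. The record contains no feature table, so the origin of replication and the exact polyadenylation elements are not itemised. The listed 3′ sequencing primer does imply an SV40 polyadenylation signal downstream of the fusion.

The payload is a fragment of mouse mannosidase II encoding amino acids 1–112, expressed from the CMV promoter and fused in frame at its C terminus to mCardinal, which is supplied by the backbone. An N-terminal portion of mannosidase II, a Golgi-resident enzyme, is commonly used as a targeting sequence that retains a fused reporter in the Golgi, which matches the stated localization of Mannosidase/Golgi. The "N-10" in the name probably refers to the N1-style fusion arrangement and a linker between the two parts, but the record does not explain it. mCardinal is a red-excitable fluorescent protein with recorded excitation and emission maxima of 604 nm and 659 nm.

The construct is typically used as a Golgi marker for fluorescence microscopy of transfected mammalian cells. Its far-red emission suits it to multicolour imaging alongside green or orange fluorophores. The cloning method is not recorded.
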