Addgene plasmid #56167: mCardinal-MannII-N-10
Purpose: Localization: Mannosidase/Golgi, Excitation: 604, Emission: 659
Depositing lab: Michael Davidson. Depositing organization: Florida State University, Tallahassee. Publication: Non-invasive intravital imaging of cellular differentiation with a bright red-excitable fluorescent protein. Chu J, Haynes RD, Corbel SY, Li P, Gonzalez-Gonzalez E, Burg JS, Ataie NJ, Lam AJ, Cranfill PJ, Baird MA, Davidson MW, Ng HL, Garcia KC, Contag CH, Shen K, Blau HM, Lin MZ. Nat Methods. 2014 Mar 16. doi: 10.1038/nmeth.2888. PubMed 24633408.
Backbone
  Vector backbone: mCardinal-N1
  Backbone size w/o insert (bp): 4750
  Vector type: Mammalian Expression
  Selectable markers: Neomycin (select with G418)
Growth in bacteria
  Bacterial resistance: Kanamycin, 50 μg/mL
  Growth temperature: 37°C
  Growth strain: DH5alpha
  Copy number: High Copy
Gene/Insert
  Gene/Insert name: MannII (alt name: NM_008549.2)
  Species: M. musculus (mouse)
  Mutation: aa 1-112 of MannII
  Promoter: CMV
  Tag / fusion protein: mCardinal (C terminal on backbone)
  Cloning method: Unknown
  Sequencing primers: 5′ CMV-F; 3′ SV40pA-R
Terms and licenses: Academic/Nonprofit Terms; Industry Terms
Depositor comments: . Excitation = 604; Emission = 659
How to cite: mCardinal-MannII-N-10 was a gift from Michael Davidson (Addgene plasmid # 56167 ; http://n2t.net/addgene:56167 ; RRID:Addgene_56167)
